Addgene plasmid #234490: pGTM_SUMO_PLpro_W93F_001
Purpose: Expresses SARS-CoV-2 Nsp3 residues 746-1063 for the purification of PLpro protease with a W93F mutation to allow for 5-fluorotryptophan incorporation and 19F NMR
Depositing lab: Gaetano Montelione. Depositing organization: Rensselaer Polytechnic Institute. Publication: Protocol for production and characterization of SARS-CoV-2 PL(pro) in Escherichia coli. De Falco A, Greene-Cramer R, Shurina BA, Zakian S, Acton TB, Ramelot TA, Montelione GT. STAR Protoc. 2025 Sep 19;6(3):103952. doi: 10.1016/j.xpro.2025.103952. Epub 2025 Jul 18. PubMed 40682779.
Backbone
  Vector backbone: pET15Sumo2_NESG
  Backbone manufacturer: Novagen/Northeast Structural Genomics Consortium
  Backbone size w/o insert (bp): 5734
  Total vector size (bp): 6691
  Vector type: Bacterial Expression
Growth in bacteria
  Bacterial resistance: Ampicillin, 100 μg/mL
  Growth temperature: 37°C
  Growth strain: DH5alpha
  Copy number: Low Copy
Gene/Insert
  Gene/Insert name: PLpro (alt name: Nsp3)
  Species: SARS-CoV-2
  Insert size (bp): 937
  GenBank ID: WQM42602.1 PRO_0000449637
  Promoter: T7 lac
  Tag / fusion protein: 6xHis-Sumo (N terminal on backbone)
  Cloning method: Unknown
  Sequencing primers: 5′ T7 Forward; 3′ T7 Reverse
Terms and licenses: Academic/Nonprofit Terms; Industry Terms: Not Available to Industry
How to cite: pGTM_SUMO_PLpro_W93F_001 was a gift from Gaetano Montelione (Addgene plasmid # 234490 ; http://n2t.net/addgene:234490 ; RRID:Addgene_234490)
