[The description below was written by a language model from this plasmid's Addgene catalogue record and pLannotate feature annotations shown in this document.]
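Description:
pGTM_SUMO_PLpro_W93F_001 is a 6,691 bp bacterial expression plasmid built on pET15Sumo2_NESG, a pET-type backbone adapted by a structural genomics consortium. It is propagated in E. coli under ampicillin selection (bla with its own promoter) and replicates from a ColE1/pBR322-type origin. The backbone retains the rop gene and the bom region, consistent with the catalogue's low copy number designation. An f1 origin and remnants of the pBR322 tetracycline resistance gene are also annotated. A lacI gene with its own promoter supplies the lac repressor.

The payload is the papain-like protease (PLpro) domain of SARS-CoV-2 Nsp3, residues 746-1063, carrying a W93F substitution. Transcription is driven by a T7 promoter followed by a lac operator, so expression requires a host that provides T7 RNA polymerase and is induced with IPTG. A T7 gene 10 ribosome binding site lies upstream and a T7 terminator downstream. The protease is fused in frame directly behind an N-terminal 6xHis-SUMO tag (yeast SMT3-derived), which allows metal-affinity purification and typically aids solubility. The SUMO module is annotated as a cleavable tag. The annotation software labels the insert as a fragment of the viral replicase polyprotein 1a, and its accompanying nsp10 functional text is generic to that polyprotein entry rather than specific to this domain. Short His-tag and T7 gene 10-derived fragments are annotated downstream of the insert. They are probably backbone remnants, and the record does not indicate that they are part of the expressed protein.

According to the record, the W93F mutation allows 5-fluorotryptophan incorporation into the purified PLpro for 19F NMR studies.
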