Features (pLannotate 1.2.2; 20 found; start..end, strand, type, name):
      2..106     +  promoter       AmpR promoter: bla
    107..967     +  CDS            AmpR: β-lactamase; bla; confers resistance to ampicillin, carbenicillin, and related antibiotics
   1138..1726    +  rep_origin     ori: high-copy-number ColE1/pMB1/pBR322/pUC origin of replication
   1912..2051    -  misc_feature   bom: basis of mobility region from pBR322
   2153..2344    -  CDS            rop: Rop protein, which maintains plasmids at low copy number; rop
   2361..2741    +  CDS            YPB1_ECOLX: Protein predicted: Swiss-Prot protein existence level 4. From Escherichia coli.
   2813..3104    -  CDS            TcR (fragment): tetracycline efflux protein; tet; confers resistance to tetracycline
   3119..3140    -  protein_bind   CAP binding site: CAP binding activates transcription in the presence of cAMP. E. coli catabolite activator protein
   3153..4235    -  CDS            lacI: lac repressor; lacI; The lac repressor binds to the lac operator to inhibit transcription in E. coli. This inhibition can be relieved by adding lactose or isopropyl-β-D-thiogalactopyranoside (IPTG).
   4236..4313    -  promoter       lacI promoter: lacI
   4321..4600    -  CDS            TcR (fragment): tetracycline efflux protein; tet; confers resistance to tetracycline
   4622..4640    +  promoter       T7 promoter: promoter for bacteriophage T7 RNA polymerase
   4641..4665    +  protein_bind   lac operator: The lac repressor binds to the lac operator to inhibit transcription in E. coli. This inhibition can be relieved by adding lactose or isopropyl-β-D-thiogalactopyranoside (IPTG). lac repressor encoded by lacI
   4680..4702    +  RBS            RBS: efficient ribosome binding site from bacteriophage T7 gene 10 (Olins and Rangwala, 1989)
   4739..5026    +  CDS            SUMO: cleavable ubiquitin-like protein tag; S. cerevisiae SMT3 (truncated and modified); modified to prevent cleavage by eukaryotic SUMO proteases
   5027..5980    +  CDS            R1A_SARS2 (fragment): Experimental evidence at protein level: Swiss-Prot protein existence level 1. [Non-structural protein 10]: Plays a pivotal role in viral transcription by stimulating both nsp14 3'-5' exoribonuclease and nsp16 2'-O-methyltransferase activities. Therefore plays an essential role in viral mRNAs cap methylation. From Severe acute respiratory syndrome coronavirus 2 (2019-nCoV) (SARS-CoV-2).
   6044..6061    +  CDS            9xHis (fragment): 9xHis affinity tag
   6071..6120    +  CDS            SET1 (fragment): solubility-enhancement tag derived from T7 phage gene 10B
   6128..6175    +  terminator     T7 terminator: transcription terminator for bacteriophage T7 RNA polymerase
   6212..6640    +  rep_origin     f1 ori (sequence partly withheld): f1 bacteriophage origin of replication; arrow indicates direction of (+) strand synthesis
>Addgene plasmid #234490 | pGTM_SUMO_PLpro_W93F_001 | addgene full sequence | sequence record 469926 | Addgene NGS Result
GCGCGGAACCCCTATTTGTTTATTTTTCTAAATACATTCAAATATGTATCCGCTCATGAGACAATAACCC
TGATAAATGCTTCAATAATATTGAAAAAGGAAGAGTATGAGTATTCAACATTTCCGTGTCGCCCTTATTC
CCTTTTTTGCGGCATTTTGCCTTCCTGTTTTTGCTCACCCAGAAACGCTGGTGAAAGTAAAAGATGCTGA
AGATCAGTTGGGTGCACGAGTGGGTTACATCGAACTGGATCTCAACAGCGGTAAGATCCTTGAGAGTTTT
CGCCCCGAAGAACGTTTTCCAATGATGAGCACTTTTAAAGTTCTGCTATGTGGCGCGGTATTATCCCGTA
TTGACGCCGGGCAAGAGCAACTCGGTCGCCGCATACACTATTCTCAGAATGACTTGGTTGAGTACTCACC
AGTCACAGAAAAGCATCTTACGGATGGCATGACAGTAAGAGAATTATGCAGTGCTGCCATAACCATGAGT
GATAACACTGCGGCCAACTTACTTCTGACAACGATCGGAGGACCGAAGGAGCTAACCGCTTTTTTGCACA
ACATGGGGGATCATGTAACTCGCCTTGATCGTTGGGAACCGGAGCTGAATGAAGCCATACCAAACGACGA
GCGTGACACCACGATGCCTGCAGCAATGGCAACAACGTTGCGCAAACTATTAACTGGCGAACTACTTACT
CTAGCTTCCCGGCAACAATTAATAGACTGGATGGAGGCGGATAAAGTTGCAGGACCACTTCTGCGCTCGG
CCCTTCCGGCTGGCTGGTTTATTGCTGATAAATCTGGAGCCGGTGAGCGTGGTTCTCGCGGTATCATTGC
AGCACTGGGGCCAGATGGTAAGCCCTCCCGTATCGTAGTTATCTACACGACGGGGAGTCAGGCAACTATG
GATGAACGAAATAGACAGATCGCTGAGATAGGTGCCTCACTGATTAAGCATTGGTAACTGTCAGACCAAG
TTTACTCATATATACTTTAGATTGATTTAAAACTTCATTTTTAATTTAAAAGGATCTAGGTGAAGATCCT
TTTTGATAATCTCATGACCAAAATCCCTTAACGTGAGTTTTCGTTCCACTGAGCGTCAGACCCCGTAGAA
AAGATCAAAGGATCTTCTTGAGATCCTTTTTTTCTGCGCGTAATCTGCTGCTTGCAAACAAAAAAACCAC
CGCTACCAGCGGTGGTTTGTTTGCCGGATCAAGAGCTACCAACTCTTTTTCCGAAGGTAACTGGCTTCAG
CAGAGCGCAGATACCAAATACTGTCCTTCTAGTGTAGCCGTAGTTAGGCCACCACTTCAAGAACTCTGTA
GCACCGCCTACATACCTCGCTCTGCTAATCCTGTTACCAGTGGCTGCTGCCAGTGGCGATAAGTCGTGTC
TTACCGGGTTGGACTCAAGACGATAGTTACCGGATAAGGCGCAGCGGTCGGGCTGAACGGGGGGTTCGTG
CACACAGCCCAGCTTGGAGCGAACGACCTACACCGAACTGAGATACCTACAGCGTGAGCTATGAGAAAGC
GCCACGCTTCCCGAAGGGAGAAAGGCGGACAGGTATCCGGTAAGCGGCAGGGTCGGAACAGGAGAGCGCA
CGAGGGAGCTTCCAGGGGGAAACGCCTGGTATCTTTATAGTCCTGTCGGGTTTCGCCACCTCTGACTTGA
GCGTCGATTTTTGTGATGCTCGTCAGGGGGGCGGAGCCTATGGAAAAACGCCAGCAACGCGGCCTTTTTA
CGGTTCCTGGCCTTTTGCTGGCCTTTTGCTCACATGTTCTTTCCTGCGTTATCCCCTGATTCTGTGGATA
ACCGTATTACCGCCTTTGAGTGAGCTGATACCGCTCGCCGCAGCCGAACGACCGAGCGCAGCGAGTCAGT
GAGCGAGGAAGCGGAAGAGCGCCTGATGCGGTATTTTCTCCTTACGCATCTGTGCGGTATTTCACACCGC
AATGGTGCACTCTCAGTACAATCTGCTCTGATGCCGCATAGTTAAGCCAGTATACACTCCGCTATCGCTA
CGTGACTGGGTCATGGCTGCGCCCCGACACCCGCCAACACCCGCTGACGCGCCCTGACGGGCTTGTCTGC
TCCCGGCATCCGCTTACAGACAAGCTGTGACCGTCTCCGGGAGCTGCATGTGTCAGAGGTTTTCACCGTC
ATCACCGAAACGCGCGAGGCAGCTGCGGTAAAGCTCATCAGCGTGGTCGTGAAGCGATTCACAGATGTCT
GCCTGTTCATCCGCGTCCAGCTCGTTGAGTTTCTCCAGAAGCGTTAATGTCTGGCTTCTGATAAAGCGGG
CCATGTTAAGGGCGGTTTTTTCCTGTTTGGTCACTGATGCCTCCGTGTAAGGGGGATTTCTGTTCATGGG
GGTAATGATACCGATGAAACGAGAGAGGATGCTCACGATACGGGTTACTGATGATGAACATGCCCGGTTA
CTGGAACGTTGTGAGGGTAAACAACTGGCGGTATGGATGCGGCGGGACCAGAGAAAAATCACTCAGGGTC
AATGCCAGCGCTTCGTTAATACAGATGTAGGTGTTCCACAGGGTAGCCAGCAGCATCCTGCGATGCAGAT
CCGGAACATAATGGTGCAGGGCGCTGACTTCCGCGTTTCCAGACTTTACGAAACACGGAAACCGAAGACC
ATTCATGTTGTTGCTCAGGTCGCAGACGTTTTGCAGCAGCAGTCGCTTCACGTTCGCTCGCGTATCGGTG
ATTCATTCTGCTAACCAGTAAGGCAACCCCGCCAGCCTAGCCGGGTCCTCAACGACAGGAGCACGATCAT
GCGCACCCGTGGGGCCGCCATGCCGGCGATAATGGCCTGCTTCTCGCCGAAACGTTTGGTGGCGGGACCA
GTGACGAAGGCTTGAGCGAGGGCGTGCAAGATTCCGAATACCGCAAGCGACAGGCCGATCATCGTCGCGC
TCCAGCGAAAGCGGTCCTCGCCGAAAATGACCCAGAGCGCTGCCGGCACCTGTCCTACGAGTTGCATGAT
AAAGAAGACAGTCATAAGTGCGGCGACGATAGTCATGCCCCGCGCCCACCGGAAGGAGCTGACTGGGTTG
AAGGCTCTCAAGGGCATCGGTCGAGATCCCGGTGCCTAATGAGTGAGCTAACTTACATTAATTGCGTTGC
GCTCACTGCCCGCTTTCCAGTCGGGAAACCTGTCGTGCCAGCTGCATTAATGAATCGGCCAACGCGCGGG
GAGAGGCGGTTTGCGTATTGGGCGCCAGGGTGGTTTTTCTTTTCACCAGTGAGACGGGCAACAGCTGATT
GCCCTTCACCGCCTGGCCCTGAGAGAGTTGCAGCAAGCGGTCCACGCTGGTTTGCCCCAGCAGGCGAAAA
TCCTGTTTGATGGTGGTTAACGGCGGGATATAACATGAGCTGTCTTCGGTATCGTCGTATCCCACTACCG
AGATATCCGCACCAACGCGCAGCCCGGACTCGGTAATGGCGCGCATTGCGCCCAGCGCCATCTGATCGTT
GGCAACCAGCATCGCAGTGGGAACGATGCCCTCATTCAGCATTTGCATGGTTTGTTGAAAACCGGACATG
GCACTCCAGTCGCCTTCCCGTTCCGCTATCGGCTGAATTTGATTGCGAGTGAGATATTTATGCCAGCCAG
CCAGACGCAGACGCGCCGAGACAGAACTTAATGGGCCCGCTAACAGCGCGATTTGCTGGTGACCCAATGC
GACCAGATGCTCCACGCCCAGTCGCGTACCGTCTTCATGGGAGAAAATAATACTGTTGATGGGTGTCTGG
TCAGAGACATCAAGAAATAACGCCGGAACATTAGTGCAGGCAGCTTCCACAGCAATGGCATCCTGGTCAT
CCAGCGGATAGTTAATGATCAGCCCACTGACGCGTTGCGCGAGAAGATTGTGCACCGCCGCTTTACAGGC
TTCGACGCCGCTTCGTTCTACCATCGACACCACCACGCTGGCACCCAGTTGATCGGCGCGAGATTTAATC
GCCGCGACAATTTGCGACGGCGCGTGCAGGGCCAGACTGGAGGTGGCAACGCCAATCAGCAACGACTGTT
TGCCCGCCAGTTGTTGTGCCACGCGGTTGGGAATGTAATTCAGCTCCGCCATCGCCGCTTCCACTTTTTC
CCGCGTTTTCGCAGAAACGTGGCTGGCCTGGTTCACCACGCGGGAAACGGTCTGATAAGAGACACCGGCA
TACTCTGCGACATCGTATAACGTTACTGGTTTCACATTCACCACCCTGAATTGACTCTCTTCCGGGCGCT
ATCATGCCATACCGCGAAAGGTTTTGCGCCATTCGATGGTGTCCGGGATCTCGACGCTCTCCCTTATGCG
ACTCCTGCATTAGGAAGCAGCCCAGTAGTAGGTTGAGGCCGTTGAGCACCGCCGCCGCAAGGAATGGTGC
ATGCAAGGAGATGGCGCCCAACAGTCCCCCGGCCACGGGGCCTGCCACCATACCCACGCCGAAACAAGCG
CTCATGAGCCCGAAGTGGCGAGCCCGATCTTCCCCATCGGTGATGTCGGCGATATAGGCGCCAGCAACCG
CACCTGTGGCGCCGGTGATGCCGGCCACGATGCGTCCGGCGTAGAGGATCGAGATCTCGATCCCGCGAAA
TTAATACGACTCACTATAGGGGAATTGTGAGCGGATAACAATTCCCCTCTAGAAATAATTTTGTTTAACT
TTAAGAAGGAGATATACCATGGGTCATCACCATCATCATCACGGGTCGGACTCAGAAGTCAATCAAGAAG
CTAAGCCAGAGGTCAAGCCAGAAGTCAAGCCTGAGACTCACATCAATTTAAAGGTGTCCGATGGATCTTC
AGAGATCTTCTTCAAGATCAAAAAGACCACTCCTTTAAGAAGGCTGATGGAAGCGTTCGCTAAAAGACAG
GGTAAGGAAATGGACTCCTTAAGATTCTTGTACGACGGTATTAGAATTCAAGCTGATCAGGCCCCTGAAG
ATTTGGACATGGAGGATAACGATATTATTGAGGCTCACCGCGAACAGATTGGAGGTGAAGTGCGTACCAT
CAAGGTGTTCACCACCGTTGACAACATTAACCTGCACACCCAGGTGGTTGATATGAGCATGACCTACGGT
CAGCAATTTGGCCCGACCTATCTGGACGGCGCGGATGTTACCAAGATCAAACCGCACAACAGCCACGAAG
GTAAAACCTTCTACGTGCTGCCGAACGACGATACCCTGCGTGTTGAGGCGTTCGAATACTATCACACCAC
CGACCCGAGCTTTCTGGGCCGTTACATGAGCGCGCTGAACCACACCAAGAAATTCAAGTATCCGCAAGTG
AACGGTCTGACCAGCATCAAATGGGCGGACAACAACTGCTATCTGGCGACCGCGCTGCTGACCCTGCAGC
AAATTGAGCTGAAGTTCAACCCGCCGGCGCTGCAGGATGCGTACTATCGTGCGCGTGCGGGCGAAGCGGC
GAACTTTTGCGCGCTGATCCTGGCGTACTGCAACAAAACCGTGGGCGAGCTGGGCGACGTTCGTGAAACC
ATGAGCTACCTGTTCCAACACGCGAACCTGGATAGCTGCAAGCGTGTGCTGAACGTGGTTTGCAAAACCT
GCGGTCAGCAACAGACCACCCTGAAGGGCGTGGAGGCGGTTATGTACATGGGTACCCTGAGCTATGAACA
ATTTAAGAAAGGCGTTCAGATTCCGTGCACCTGCGGCAAGCAGGCGACCAAATACCTGGTGCAACAGGAG
AGCCCGTTCGTTATGATGAGCGCTCCGCCGGCGCAATATGAGCTGAAACACGGTACCTTTACCTGCGCGA
GCGAATACACCGGTAACTATCAGTGCGGCCACTACAAGCACATCACCAGCAAAGAAACCCTGTATTGCAT
TGACGGCGCGCTGCTGACCAAGAGCAGCGAGTACAAAGGTCCGATCACCGATGTGTTTTACAAGGAAAAC
AGCTATACCACCACCATTAAACCGGTTACCTGAGACCTTAAGGTCTCAGATCCGAATTCGAGCTCCGTCG
ACAAGCTTGCGGCCGCACTCGAGCACCACCACCACCACCACTGAGATCCGGCTGCTAACAAAGCCCGAAA
GGAAGCTGAGTTGGCTGCTGCCACCGCTGAGCAATAACTAGCATAACCCCTTGGGGCCTCTAAACGGGTC
TTGAGGGGTTTTTTGCTGAAAGGAGGAACTATATCCGGATTGGCGAATGGG
[124 nt withheld, positions 6212-6335]
C
[91 nt withheld, positions 6337-6427]
A
[49 nt withheld, positions 6429-6477]
CCTTTGACGTTGGAGTCCACGTTCTTT
[37 nt withheld, positions 6505-6541]
ACCCTATCTCGGTCTATTCTTTTGATTTATAAGGGATTTTGCCGATTTCGGCCTATTGGTTAAAAAATGA
GCTGATTTAACAAAAATTTAACGCGAATTTTAACAAAATATTAACGCTTACAATTTAGGTGGCACTTTTC
GGGGAAATGT
